>Addgene plasmid #214639 | pGL4_CRE-CMV-BC0488-luc2 | addgene full sequence | sequence record 423233 | Addgene NGS Result
GGCCTAACTGGCCGGTACCTGAGCTCGCTAGCCTCGAGGATATCAAACAAGTTTGTACAAAAAAGCAGGC
TCCCTAACTGGCCGGTACCGAGCTCTTACGCGTGCTAGCGCACCAGACAGTGACGTCAGCTGCCAGATCC
CATGGCCGTCATACTGTGACGTCTTTCAGACACCCCATTGACGTCAATGGGAGAACAGATCTGCCGCCCC
GACTAGCGCACCAGACAGTGACGTCAGCTGCCAGATCCCATGGCCGTCATACTGTGACGTCTTTCAGACA
CCCCATTGACGTCAATGGGAGAACAGATCTGCCGCCCCGACTAGCGGGGGGCTCAACTTTTCTATACAAA
GTTGCGGTACCCGGGTCGAGTAGGCGTGTACGGTGGGAGGCCTATATAAGCAGAGCTCGTTTAGTGAACC
GTCAGATCGCCTGGAGACGCCATCCACGCTGTTTTGACCTCCATAGAAGACACCGGGACCGATCCAGCCC
AACTTTGTATAATAAAGTTGAGCTAGTTGCTAAGTCTGCCGAGTAGAATTAACCCTCACTAAAGGGTAGG
TGACACTATACATATCATTACATCACTTTAGACCGAGACTTTATCAAATCTCTATCTACCTATAGTGAGT
CGTATTAGTAGACGCGAGTCAATGCATGTACGACAGCTTTCTTGTACAAAGTGGTTCGATATCAAGATCT
GGCCTCGGCGGCCAAGCTTGGCAATCCGGTACTGTTGGTAAAGCCACCATGGAAGATGCCAAAAACATTA
AGAAGGGCCCAGCGCCATTCTACCCACTCGAAGACGGGACCGCCGGCGAGCAGCTGCACAAAGCCATGAA
GCGCTACGCCCTGGTGCCCGGCACCATCGCCTTTACCGACGCACATATCGAGGTGGACATTACCTACGCC
GAGTACTTCGAGATGAGCGTTCGGCTGGCAGAAGCTATGAAGCGCTATGGGCTGAATACAAACCATCGGA
TCGTGGTGTGCAGCGAGAATAGCTTGCAGTTCTTCATGCCCGTGTTGGGTGCCCTGTTCATCGGTGTGGC
TGTGGCCCCAGCTAACGACATCTACAACGAGCGCGAGCTGCTGAACAGCATGGGCATCAGCCAGCCCACC
GTCGTATTCGTGAGCAAGAAAGGGCTGCAAAAGATCCTCAACGTGCAAAAGAAGCTACCGATCATACAAA
AGATCATCATCATGGATAGCAAGACCGACTACCAGGGCTTCCAAAGCATGTACACCTTCGTGACTTCCCA
TTTGCCACCCGGCTTCAACGAGTACGACTTCGTGCCCGAGAGCTTCGACCGGGACAAAACCATCGCCCTG
ATCATGAACAGTAGTGGCAGTACCGGATTGCCCAAGGGCGTAGCCCTACCGCACCGCACCGCTTGTGTCC
GATTCAGTCATGCCCGCGACCCCATCTTCGGCAACCAGATCATCCCCGACACCGCTATCCTCAGCGTGGT
GCCATTTCACCACGGCTTCGGCATGTTCACCACGCTGGGCTACTTGATCTGCGGCTTTCGGGTCGTGCTC
ATGTACCGCTTCGAGGAGGAGCTATTCTTGCGCAGCTTGCAAGACTATAAGATTCAATCTGCCCTGCTGG
TGCCCACACTATTTAGCTTCTTCGCTAAGAGCACTCTCATCGACAAGTACGACCTAAGCAACTTGCACGA
GATCGCCAGCGGCGGGGCGCCGCTCAGCAAGGAGGTAGGTGAGGCCGTGGCCAAACGCTTCCACCTACCA
GGCATCCGCCAGGGCTACGGCCTGACAGAAACAACCAGCGCCATTCTGATCACCCCCGAAGGGGACGACA
AGCCTGGCGCAGTAGGCAAGGTGGTGCCCTTCTTCGAGGCTAAGGTGGTGGACTTGGACACCGGTAAGAC
ACTGGGTGTGAACCAGCGCGGCGAGCTGTGCGTCCGTGGCCCCATGATCATGAGCGGCTACGTTAACAAC
CCCGAGGCTACAAACGCTCTCATCGACAAGGACGGCTGGCTGCACAGCGGCGACATCGCCTACTGGGACG
AGGACGAGCACTTCTTCATCGTGGACCGGCTGAAGAGCCTGATCAAATACAAGGGCTACCAGGTAGCCCC
AGCCGAACTGGAGAGCATCCTGCTGCAACACCCCAACATCTTCGACGCCGGGGTCGCCGGCCTGCCCGAC
GACGATGCCGGCGAGCTGCCCGCCGCAGTCGTCGTGCTGGAACACGGTAAAACCATGACCGAGAAGGAGA
TCGTGGACTATGTGGCCAGCCAGGTTACAACCGCCAAGAAGCTGCGCGGTGGTGTTGTGTTCGTGGACGA
GGTGCCTAAAGGACTGACCGGCAAGTTGGACGCCCGCAAGATCCGCGAGATTCTCATTAAGGCCAAGAAG
GGCGGCAAGATCGCCGTGTAATCTGCTTGCAAGAACTGGTTCAGTAGCTTAAGCCACTTTGTGATCCACC
TTAACAGCCACGGCTTCCCTCCCGAGGTGGAGGAGCAGGCCGCCGGCACCCTGCCCATGAGCTGCGCCCA
GGAGAGCGGCATGGATAGACACCCTGCTGCTTGCGCCAGCGCCAGGATCAACGTCTAACTGCAGTCTAGA
GTCGGGGCGGCCGGCCGCTTCGAGCAGACATGATAAGATACATTGATGAGTTTGGACAAACCACAACTAG
AATGCAGTGAAAAAAATGCTTTATTTGTGAAATTTGTGATGCTATTGCTTTATTTGTAACCATTATAAGC
TGCAATAAACAAGTTAACAACAACAATTGCATTCATTTTATGTTTCAGGTTCAGGGGGAGGTGTGGGAGG
TTTTTTAAAGCAAGTAAAACCTCTACAAATGTGGTAAAATCGATAAGGATCCGTTTGCGTATTGGGCGCT
CTTCCGCTGATCTGCGCAGCACCATGGCCTGAAATAACCTCTGAAAGAGGAACTTGGTTAGCTACCTTCT
GAGGCGGAAAGAACCAGCTGTGGAATGTGTGTCAGTTAGGGTGTGGAAAGTCCCCAGGCTCCCCAGCAGG
CAGAAGTATGCAAAGCATGCATCTCAATTAGTCAGCAACCAGGTGTGGAAAGTCCCCAGGCTCCCCAGCA
GGCAGAAGTATGCAAAGCATGCATCTCAATTAGTCAGCAACCATAGTCCCGCCCCTAACTCCGCCCATCC
CGCCCCTAACTCCGCCCAGTTCCGCCCATTCTCCGCCCCATGGCTGACTAATTTTTTTTATTTATGCAGA
GGCCGAGGCCGCCTCTGCCTCTGAGCTATTCCAGAAGTAGTGAGGAGGCTTTTTTGGAGGCCTAGGCTTT
TGCAAAAAGCTCGATTCTTCTGACACTAGCGCCACCATGAAGAAGCCCGAACTCACCGCTACCAGCGTTG
AAAAATTTCTCATCGAGAAGTTCGACAGTGTGAGCGACCTGATGCAGTTGTCGGAGGGCGAAGAGAGCCG
AGCCTTCAGCTTCGATGTCGGCGGACGCGGCTATGTACTGCGGGTGAATAGCTGCGCTGATGGCTTCTAC
AAAGACCGCTACGTGTACCGCCACTTCGCCAGCGCTGCACTACCCATCCCCGAAGTGTTGGACATCGGCG
AGTTCAGCGAGAGCCTGACATACTGCATCAGTAGACGCGCCCAAGGCGTTACTCTCCAAGACCTCCCCGA
AACAGAGCTGCCTGCTGTGTTACAGCCTGTCGCCGAAGCTATGGATGCTATTGCCGCCGCCGACCTCAGT
CAAACCAGCGGCTTCGGCCCATTCGGGCCCCAAGGCATCGGCCAGTACACAACCTGGCGGGATTTCATTT
GCGCCATTGCTGATCCCCATGTCTACCACTGGCAGACCGTGATGGACGACACCGTGTCCGCCAGCGTAGC
TCAAGCCCTGGACGAACTGATGCTGTGGGCCGAAGACTGTCCCGAGGTGCGCCACCTCGTCCATGCCGAC
TTCGGCAGCAACAACGTCCTGACCGACAACGGCCGCATCACCGCCGTAATCGACTGGTCCGAAGCTATGT
TCGGGGACAGTCAGTACGAGGTGGCCAACATCTTCTTCTGGCGGCCCTGGCTGGCTTGCATGGAGCAGCA
GACTCGCTACTTCGAGCGCCGGCATCCCGAGCTGGCCGGCAGCCCTCGTCTGCGAGCCTACATGCTGCGC
ATCGGCCTGGATCAGCTCTACCAGAGCCTCGTGGACGGCAACTTCGACGATGCTGCCTGGGCTCAAGGCC
GCTGCGATGCCATCGTCCGCAGCGGGGCCGGCACCGTCGGTCGCACACAAATCGCTCGCCGGAGCGCAGC
CGTATGGACCGACGGCTGCGTCGAGGTGCTGGCCGACAGCGGCAACCGCCGGCCCAGTACACGACCGCGC
GCTAAGGAGGTAGGTCGAGTTTAAACTCTAGAACCGGTCATGGCCGCAATAAAATATCTTTATTTTCATT
ACATCTGTGTGTTGGTTTTTTGTGTGTTCGAACTAGATGCTGTCGACCGATGCCCTTGAGAGCCTTCAAC
CCAGTCAGCTCCTTCCGGTGGGCGCGGGGCATGACTATCGTCGCCGCACTTATGACTGTCTTCTTTATCA
TGCAACTCGTAGGACAGGTGCCGGCAGCGCTCTTCCGCTTCCTCGCTCACTGACTCGCTGCGCTCGGTCG
TTCGGCTGCGGCGAGCGGTATCAGCTCACTCAAAGGCGGTAATACGGTTATCCACAGAATCAGGGGATAA
CGCAGGAAAGAACATGTGAGCAAAAGGCCAGCAAAAGGCCAGGAACCGTAAAAAGGCCGCGTTGCTGGCG
TTTTTCCATAGGCTCCGCCCCCCTGACGAGCATCACAAAAATCGACGCTCAAGTCAGAGGTGGCGAAACC
CGACAGGACTATAAAGATACCAGGCGTTTCCCCCTGGAAGCTCCCTCGTGCGCTCTCCTGTTCCGACCCT
GCCGCTTACCGGATACCTGTCCGCCTTTCTCCCTTCGGGAAGCGTGGCGCTTTCTCATAGCTCACGCTGT
AGGTATCTCAGTTCGGTGTAGGTCGTTCGCTCCAAGCTGGGCTGTGTGCACGAACCCCCCGTTCAGCCCG
ACCGCTGCGCCTTATCCGGTAACTATCGTCTTGAGTCCAACCCGGTAAGACACGACTTATCGCCACTGGC
AGCAGCCACTGGTAACAGGATTAGCAGAGCGAGGTATGTAGGCGGTGCTACAGAGTTCTTGAAGTGGTGG
CCTAACTACGGCTACACTAGAAGAACAGTATTTGGTATCTGCGCTCTGCTGAAGCCAGTTACCTTCGGAA
AAAGAGTTGGTAGCTCTTGATCCGGCAAACAAACCACCGCTGGTAGCGGTGGTTTTTTTGTTTGCAAGCA
GCAGATTACGCGCAGAAAAAAAGGATCTCAAGAAGATCCTTTGATCTTTTCTACGGGGTCTGACGCTCAG
TGGAACGAAAACTCACGTTAAGGGATTTTGGTCATGAGATTATCAAAAAGGATCTTCACCTAGATCCTTT
TAAATTAAAAATGAAGTTTTAAATCAATCTAAAGTATATATGAGTAAACTTGGTCTGACAGCGGCCGCAA
ATGCTAAACCACTGCAGTGGTTACCAGTGCTTGATCAGTGAGGCACCGATCTCAGCGATCTGCCTATTTC
GTTCGTCCATAGTGGCCTGACTCCCCGTCGTGTAGATCACTACGATTCGTGAGGGCTTACCATCAGGCCC
CAGCGCAGCAATGATGCCGCGAGAGCCGCGTTCACCGGCCCCCGATTTGTCAGCAATGAACCAGCCAGCA
GGGAGGGCCGAGCGAAGAAGTGGTCCTGCTACTTTGTCCGCCTCCATCCAGTCTATGAGCTGCTGTCGTG
ATGCTAGAGTAAGAAGTTCGCCAGTGAGTAGTTTCCGAAGAGTTGTGGCCATTGCTACTGGCATCGTGGT
ATCACGCTCGTCGTTCGGTATGGCTTCGTTCAACTCTGGTTCCCAGCGGTCAAGCCGGGTCACATGATCA
CCCATATTATGAAGAAATGCAGTCAGCTCCTTAGGGCCTCCGATCGTTGTCAGAAGTAAGTTGGCCGCGG
TGTTGTCGCTCATGGTAATGGCAGCACTACACAATTCTCTTACCGTCATGCCATCCGTAAGATGCTTTTC
CGTGACCGGCGAGTACTCAACCAAGTCGTTTTGTGAGTAGTGTATACGGCGACCAAGCTGCTCTTGCCCG
GCGTCTATACGGGACAACACCGCGCCACATAGCAGTACTTTGAAAGTGCTCATCATCGGGAATCGTTCTT
CGGGGCGGAAAGACTCAAGGATCTTGCCGCTATTGAGATCCAGTTCGATATAGCCCACTCTTGCACCCAG
TTGATCTTCAGCATCTTTTACTTTCACCAGCGTTTCGGGGTGTGCAAAAACAGGCAAGCAAAATGCCGCA
AAGAAGGGAATGAGTGCGACACGAAAATGTTGGATGCTCATACTCGTCCTTTTTCAATATTATTGAAGCA
TTTATCAGGGTTACTAGTACGTCTCTCAAGGATAAGTAAGTAATATTAAGGTACGGGAGGTATTGGACAG
GCCGCAATAAAATATCTTTATTTTCATTACATCTGTGTGTTGGTTTTTTGTGTGAATCGATAGTACTAAC
ATACGCTCTCCATCAAAACAAAACGAAACAAAACAAACTAGCAAAATAGGCTGTCCCCAGTGCAAGTGCA
GGTGCCAGAACATTTCTCT
Features (pLannotate 1.2.2; 23 found; start..end, strand, type, name):
     47..71      +  protein_bind   attB1: mutant version of attB; recombination site for the Gateway® BP reaction BP Clonase™
    171..193     +  promoter       CMV promoter (fragment): human cytomegalovirus (CMV) immediate early promoter
    279..301     +  promoter       CMV promoter (fragment): human cytomegalovirus (CMV) immediate early promoter
    334..354     -  protein_bind   attB4: mutant version of attB; core recombination site for the Gateway® BP reaction BP Clonase™
    370..407     +  promoter       minimal CMV promoter: human cytomegalovirus (CMV) immediate early promoter
    490..510     +  protein_bind   attB3: mutant version of attB; core recombination site for the Gateway® BP reaction BP Clonase™
    537..555     +  promoter       T3 promoter: promoter for bacteriophage T3 RNA polymerase
    619..637     -  promoter       T7 promoter: promoter for bacteriophage T7 RNA polymerase
    664..684     -  protein_bind   attB2: mutant version of attB; core recombination site for the Gateway® BP reaction BP Clonase™
    749..2401    +  CDS            luciferase: firefly luciferase synthetic luc2 version of the luciferase gene
   2405..2452    +  CDS            hCL1: non-ORF yeast peptide conferring ubiquitin-dependent degradation human codon-optimized
   2459..2575    +  CDS            hPEST: PEST degradation sequence from mouse ornithine decarboxylase human codon-optimized
   2624..2745    -  polyA_signal   SV40 poly(A) signal: SV40 polyadenylation signal
   2771..2902    -  CDS            LT_SV40 (fragment): Experimental evidence at protein level: Swiss-Prot protein existence level 1. Isoform 17kT antigen targets host RBL2 for degradation and promotes cell proliferation. Transactivates host cyclin A promoter through its J domain. From Simian virus 40 (SV40).
   2939..3296    +  promoter       SV40 promoter: SV40 enhancer and early promoter
   3327..4364    +  CDS            HygR: hygromycin B phosphotransferase confers resistance to hygromycin
   4388..4436    +  polyA_signal   poly(A) signal: synthetic polyadenylation signal
   4452..4583    +  CDS            TcR (fragment): tetracycline efflux protein; tet; confers resistance to tetracycline
   4763..5351    -  rep_origin     ori: high-copy-number ColE1/pMB1/pBR322/pUC origin of replication
   5551..6411    -  CDS            AmpR: β-lactamase confers resistance to ampicillin, carbenicillin, and related antibiotics
   6412..6453    -  promoter       AmpR promoter (fragment): bla
   6516..6564    +  polyA_signal   poly(A) signal: synthetic polyadenylation signal
   6578..6669    +  misc_feature   pause site: RNA polymerase II transcriptional pause signal from the human α2 globin gene
