[The description below was written by a language model from this plasmid's Addgene catalogue record and pLannotate feature annotations shown in this document.]
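Description:
pGL4_CRE-CMV-BC0488-luc2 is a mammalian luciferase reporter plasmid on the pGL4 backbone, designed as a barcoded sensor of cAMP/Ca2+ signalling. It is propagated in E. coli through a high-copy ColE1/pUC-type origin with ampicillin selection (AmpR). It also carries a hygromycin B phosphotransferase gene driven by the SV40 enhancer/early promoter and terminated by a synthetic poly(A) signal, which would permit selection of stably transfected mammalian cells. A synthetic poly(A) signal and an RNA polymerase II transcriptional pause site lie upstream of the reporter cassette, a standard pGL4 arrangement that limits read-through transcription from the backbone and so lowers background.

The sensor was assembled by multi-fragment Gateway cloning, as shown by the series of attB1, attB4, attB3 and attB2 sites. According to the record, the first module holds six clustered cAMP response elements (CRE). The annotation software marks only short CMV-like fragments in this region, not the CRE sites themselves. The second module is a minimal CMV promoter, which gives low basal activity and depends on the upstream response elements for induction. The third module, flanked by opposing T3 and T7 promoter sequences, presumably contains the unique barcode 0488, although the barcode itself is not annotated. Downstream is the synthetic firefly luciferase luc2 followed by the hCL1 and hPEST degradation sequences, which normally shorten reporter half-life so the signal tracks changes in transcription more closely, then an SV40 poly(A) signal.

Activating the pathway therefore produces a transcript containing both the barcode and luciferase. This allows a conventional luminescence readout or a sequencing-based barcode readout, so many pathway sensors can be multiplexed in one sample, as in the profiling of ERBB receptor antagonists described in the associated publication.
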