Addgene plasmid #214639: pGL4_CRE-CMV-BC0488-luc2
Purpose: barcoded assay, cAMP/Ca2+ sensor
Depositing lab: Michael Wehr. Depositing organization: Systasy Bioscience GmbH. Publication: Protocol for identifying properties of ERBB receptor antagonists using the barcoded ERBBprofiler assay. Popovic L, Rossner MJ, Wehr MC. STAR Protoc. 2024 Apr 16;5(2):102987. doi: 10.1016/j.xpro.2024.102987. PubMed 38635397.
Backbone
  Vector backbone: pGL4
  Vector type: Mammalian Expression, Luciferase
Growth in bacteria
  Bacterial resistance: Ampicillin, 100 μg/mL
  Growth temperature: 37°C
  Growth strain: DH5alpha
  Copy number: High Copy
Gene/Insert
  Gene/Insert name: 6x clustered CRE element with barcode 0488
  Species: Synthetic
  Cloning method: Gateway Cloning
Terms and licenses: Academic/Nonprofit Terms; Industry Terms: Not Available to Industry
How to cite: pGL4_CRE-CMV-BC0488-luc2 was a gift from Michael Wehr (Addgene plasmid # 214639 ; http://n2t.net/addgene:214639 ; RRID:Addgene_214639)
